Addgene plasmid #116680: pHAGE-SIRPB1-R240C
Purpose: Lentiviral expression of SIRPB1 R240C
Depositing lab: Gordon Mills & Kenneth Scott. Depositing organization: Baylor College of Medicine. Publication: Systematic Functional Annotation of Somatic Mutations in Cancer. Ng PK, Li J, Jeong KJ, Shao S, Chen H, Tsang YH, Sengupta S, Wang Z, Bhavana VH, Tran R, Soewito S, Minussi DC, Moreno D, Kong K, Dogruluk T, Lu H, Gao J, Tokheim C, Zhou DC, Johnson AM, Zeng J, Ip CKM, Ju Z, Wester M, Yu S, Li Y, Vellano CP, Schultz N, Karchin R, Ding L, Lu Y, Cheung LWT, Chen K, Shaw KR, Meric-Bernstam F, Scott KL, Yi S, Sahni N, Liang H, Mills GB. Cancer Cell. 2018 Mar 12;33(3):450-462.e10. doi: 10.1016/j.ccell.2018.01.021. PubMed 29533785.
Backbone
  Vector backbone: pHAGE
  Vector type: Lentiviral
Growth in bacteria
  Bacterial resistance: Ampicillin, 100 μg/mL
  Growth temperature: 37°C
  Growth strain: Stbl3
  Copy number: High Copy
Gene/Insert
  Gene/Insert name: SIRPB1
  Species: H. sapiens (human)
  Mutation: R240C
  Entrez Gene: SIRPB1 (a.k.a. CD172b, FLJ26614, SIRP-BETA-1, DKFZp686A05192)
  Cloning method: Gateway Cloning
Terms and licenses: Academic/Nonprofit Terms; Industry Terms: Not Available to Industry
How to cite: pHAGE-SIRPB1-R240C was a gift from Gordon Mills & Kenneth Scott (Addgene plasmid # 116680 ; http://n2t.net/addgene:116680 ; RRID:Addgene_116680)
