[The description below was written by a language model from this plasmid's Addgene catalogue record and pLannotate feature annotations shown in this document.]
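Description:
pHAGE-SIRPB1-R240C is a lentiviral expression plasmid built on the HIV-1-derived pHAGE backbone and carrying the human SIRPB1 open reading frame with the R240C missense substitution. It is propagated in E. coli through a high-copy ColE1/pUC-type origin with ampicillin selection (AmpR, β-lactamase). The transfer cassette is bounded by a truncated 5' LTR and a self-inactivating ΔU3 3' LTR. It contains the standard cis elements needed for vector production and transduction: the Ψ packaging signal with an adjoining gag fragment, the Rev response element for Rev-dependent nuclear export of the genomic RNA, and the cPPT/CTS. Short nef and Rev fragments, lac regulatory elements and partial SV40 sequences are backbone remnants.

Within the provirus, the strong constitutive human EF-1α promoter drives the SIRPB1 coding sequence, which was introduced by Gateway cloning and is flanked by attB1 and attB2 sites. Downstream lie T3 and T7 promoter sequences, an attB4 fragment and a V5 epitope tag. The V5 tag is separated from the insert by these elements, and the record does not state whether it is fused in frame to SIRPB1. An EMCV IRES followed by EGFP allows the same transcript to produce a fluorescent reporter that marks transduced cells, and a WPRE enhances transcript expression. No mammalian drug-resistance marker is annotated. SIRPB1 encodes an immunoglobulin-like myeloid cell surface receptor that signals through TYROBP. This variant construct comes from a collection made for systematic functional annotation of somatic cancer mutations, and it serves for stable expression of the mutant allele in mammalian cells.
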