Features (pLannotate 1.2.2; 30 found; start..end, strand, type, name):
    377..634     +  LTR            5' LTR (truncated): truncated 5' long terminal repeat (LTR) from HIV-1
    681..806     +  misc_feature   HIV-1 Ψ: packaging signal of human immunodeficiency virus type 1
    790..1128    +  CDS            HIV-1 gag (fragment): gag protein from human immunodeficiency virus 1; gag
   1303..1536    +  misc_feature   RRE: The Rev response element (RRE) of HIV-1 allows for Rev-dependent mRNA export from the nucleus to the cytoplasm.
   1913..2013    +  CDS            Rev (fragment): human immunodeficiency virus 1 (HIV-1) Rev protein; rev; enhances nuclear export of unspliced and incompletely spliced viral mRNAs
   2058..2175    +  misc_feature   cPPT/CTS: central polypurine tract and central termination sequence of HIV-1
   2223..3401    +  promoter       EF-1α promoter: strong constitutive promoter for human elongation factor EF-1α
   3422..3442    +  protein_bind   attB1: mutant version of attB; core recombination site for the Gateway® BP reaction BP Clonase™
   3463..4656    +  CDS            SIRPB1: SIRB1_HUMAN - Experimental evidence at protein level: Swiss-Prot protein existence level 1. Immunoglobulin-like cell surface receptor involved in the negative regulation of receptor tyrosine kinase-coupled signaling processes. Participates also in the recruitment of tyrosine kinase SYK. Triggers activation of myeloid cells when associated with TYROBP (PubMed:10604985). From Homo sapiens (Human).
   4673..4693    -  protein_bind   attB2: mutant version of attB; core recombination site for the Gateway® BP reaction BP Clonase™
   4702..4720    +  promoter       T3 promoter: promoter for bacteriophage T3 RNA polymerase
   4746..4764    -  promoter       T7 promoter: promoter for bacteriophage T7 RNA polymerase
   4770..4788    -  protein_bind   attB4 (fragment): mutant version of attB; core recombination site for the Gateway® BP reaction BP Clonase™
   4844..4885    +  CDS            V5 tag: epitope tag from simian virus 5
   5011..5473    +  misc_feature   IRES: internal ribosome entry site (IRES) of the encephalomyocarditis virus (EMCV)
   5487..6206    +  CDS            EGFP: the original enhanced GFP (Yang et al., 1996) mammalian codon-optimized
   6220..6808    +  misc_feature   WPRE: woodchuck hepatitis virus posttranscriptional regulatory element
   6816..6881    +  CDS            nef (fragment): NEF_HV1Z2 - Experimental evidence at protein level: Swiss-Prot protein existence level 1. Extracellular Nef protein targets CD4(+) T-lymphocytes for apoptosis by interacting with CXCR4 surface receptors. From Human immunodeficiency virus type 1 group M subtype D (isolate Z2/CDC-Z34) (HIV-1).
   6883..7116    +  LTR            3' LTR (ΔU3): self-inactivating 3' long terminal repeat (LTR) from HIV-1
   7321..7425    +  promoter       AmpR promoter: bla
   7426..8286    +  CDS            AmpR: β-lactamase; bla; confers resistance to ampicillin, carbenicillin, and related antibiotics
   8457..9045    +  rep_origin     ori: high-copy-number ColE1/pMB1/pBR322/pUC origin of replication
   9228..9282    +  CDS            lacI (fragment): lac repressor; lacI; The lac repressor binds to the lac operator to inhibit transcription in E. coli. This inhibition can be relieved by adding lactose or isopropyl-β-D-thiogalactopyranoside (IPTG).
   9288..9381    +  rep_origin     SV40 ori (fragment): SV40 origin of replication
   9406..9443    +  CDS            lacI (fragment): lac repressor; lacI; The lac repressor binds to the lac operator to inhibit transcription in E. coli. This inhibition can be relieved by adding lactose or isopropyl-β-D-thiogalactopyranoside (IPTG).
   9456..9477    +  protein_bind   CAP binding site: CAP binding activates transcription in the presence of cAMP. E. coli catabolite activator protein
   9492..9522    +  promoter       lac promoter: promoter for the E. coli lac operon
   9530..9546    +  protein_bind   lac operator: The lac repressor binds to the lac operator to inhibit transcription in E. coli. This inhibition can be relieved by adding lactose or isopropyl-β-D-thiogalactopyranoside (IPTG). lac repressor encoded by lacI
   9580..9663    +  polyA_signal   SV40 poly(A) signal (fragment): SV40 polyadenylation signal
   9830..329     +  CDS            nef (fragment) (across the origin): NEF_HV1BR - Experimental evidence at protein level: Swiss-Prot protein existence level 1. Extracellular Nef protein targets CD4(+) T-lymphocytes for apoptosis by interacting with CXCR4 surface receptors (PubMed:14990729). From Human immunodeficiency virus type 1 group M subtype B (isolate BRU/LAI) (HIV-1).
>Addgene plasmid #116680 | pHAGE-SIRPB1-R240C | addgene full sequence | sequence record 250453 | Addgene NGS Result
TGGAAGGGCTAATTCACTCCCAAAGAAGACAAGATATCCTTGATCTGTGGATCTACCACACACAAGGCTA
CTTCCCTGATTAGCAGAACTACACACCAGGGCCAGGGGTCAGATATCCACTGACCTTTGGATGGTGCTAC
AAGCTAGTACCAGTTGAGCCAGATAAGGTAGAAGAGGCCAATAAAGGAGAGAACACCAGCTTGTTACACC
CTGTGAGCCTGCATGGGATGGATGACCCGGAGAGAGAAGTGTTAGAGTGGAGGTTTGACAGCCGCCTAGC
ATTTCATCACGTGGCCCGAGAGCTGCATCCGGAGTACTTCAAGAACTGCTGATATCGAGCTTGCTACAAG
GGACTTTCCGCTGGGGACTTTCCAGGGAGGCGTGGCCTGGGCGGGACTGGGGAGTGGCGAGCCCTCAGAT
CCTGCATATAAGCAGCTGCTTTTTGCCTGTACTGGGTCTCTCTGGTTAGACCAGATCTGAGCCTGGGAGC
TCTCTGGCTAACTAGGGAACCCACTGCTTAAGCCTCAATAAAGCTTGCCTTGAGTGCTTCAAGTAGTGTG
TGCCCGTCTGTTGTGTGACTCTGGTAACTAGAGATCCCTCAGACCCTTTTAGTCAGTGTGGAAAATCTCT
AGCAGTGGCGCCCGAACAGGGACTTGAAAGCGAAAGGGAAACCAGAGGAGCTCTCTCGACGCAGGACTCG
GCTTGCTGAAGCGCGCACGGCAAGAGGCGAGGGGCGGCGACTGGTGAGTACGCCAAAAATTTTGACTAGC
GGAGGCTAGAAGGAGAGAGATGGGTGCGAGAGCGTCAGTATTAAGCGGGGGAGAATTAGATCGCGATGGG
AAAAAATTCGGTTAAGGCCAGGGGGAAAGAAAAAATATAAATTAAAACATATAGTATGGGCAAGCAGGGA
GCTAGAACGATTCGCAGTTAATCCTGGCCTGTTAGAAACATCAGAAGGCTGTAGACAAATACTGGGACAG
CTACAACCATCCCTTCAGACAGGATCAGAAGAACTTAGATCATTATATAATACAGTAGCAACCCTCTATT
GTGTGCATCAAAGGATAGAGATAAAAGACACCAAGGAAGCTTTAGACAAGATAGAGGAAGAGCAAAACAA
AAGTAAGACCACCGCACAGCAAGCGGCCGGCCGCTGATCTTCAGACCTGGAGGAGGAGATATGAGGGACA
ATTGGAGAAGTGAATTATATAAATATAAAGTAGTAAAAATTGAACCATTAGGAGTAGCACCCACCAAGGC
AAAGAGAAGAGTGGTGCAGAGAGAAAAAAGAGCAGTGGGAATAGGAGCTTTGTTCCTTGGGTTCTTGGGA
GCAGCAGGAAGCACTATGGGCGCAGCGTCAATGACGCTGACGGTACAGGCCAGACAATTATTGTCTGGTA
TAGTGCAGCAGCAGAACAATTTGCTGAGGGCTATTGAGGCGCAACAGCATCTGTTGCAACTCACAGTCTG
GGGCATCAAGCAGCTCCAGGCAAGAATCCTGGCTGTGGAAAGATACCTAAAGGATCAACAGCTCCTGGGG
ATTTGGGGTTGCTCTGGAAAACTCATTTGCACCACTGCTGTGCCTTGGAATGCTAGTTGGAGTAATAAAT
CTCTGGAACAGATTTGGAATCACACGACCTGGATGGAGTGGGACAGAGAAATTAACAATTACACAAGCTT
AATACACTCCTTAATTGAAGAATCGCAAAACCAGCAAGAAAAGAATGAACAAGAATTATTGGAATTAGAT
AAATGGGCAAGTTTGTGGAATTGGTTTAACATAACAAATTGGCTGTGGTATATAAAATTATTCATAATGA
TAGTAGGAGGCTTGGTAGGTTTAAGAATAGTTTTTGCTGTACTTTCTATAGTGAATAGAGTTAGGCAGGG
ATATTCACCATTATCGTTTCAGACCCACCTCCCAACCCCGAGGGGACCCGACAGGCCCGAAGGAATAGAA
GAAGAAGGTGGAGAGAGAGACAGAGACAGATCCATTCGATTAGTGAACGGATCTCGACGGTATCGCCGAA
TTCACAAATGGCAGTATTCATCCACAATTTTAAAAGAAAAGGGGGGATTGGGGGGTACAGTGCAGGGGAA
AGAATAGTAGACATAATAGCAACAGACATACAAACTAAAGAATTACAAAAACAAATTACAAAAATTCAAA
ATTTTCGGGTTTATTACAGGGACAGCAGAGATCCAGTTTGGACTAGTCGTGAGGCTCCGGTGCCCGTCAG
TGGGCAGAGCGCACATCGCCCACAGTCCCCGAGAAGTTGGGGGGAGGGGTCGGCAATTGAACCGGTGCCT
AGAGAAGGTGGCGCGGGGTAAACTGGGAAAGTGATGTCGTGTACTGGCTCCGCCTTTTTCCCGAGGGTGG
GGGAGAACCGTATATAAGTGCAGTAGTCGCCGTGAACGTTCTTTTTCGCAACGGGTTTGCCGCCAGAACA
CAGGTAAGTGCCGTGTGTGGTTCCCGCGGGCCTGGCCTCTTTACGGGTTATGGCCCTTGCGTGCCTTGAA
TTACTTCCACCTGGCTGCAGTACGTGATTCTTGATCCCGAGCTTCGGGTTGGAAGTGGGTGGGAGAGTTC
GAGGCCTTGCGCTTAAGGAGCCCCTTCGCCTCGTGCTTGAGTTGAGGCCTGGCCTGGGCGCTGGGGCCGC
CGCGTGCGAATCTGGTGGCACCTTCGCGCCTGTCTCGCTGCTTTCGATAAGTCTCTAGCCATTTAAAATT
TTTGATGACCTGCTGCGACGCTTTTTTTCTGGCAAGATAGTCTTGTAAATGCGGGCCAAGATCTGCACAC
TGGTATTTCGGTTTTTGGGGCCGCGGGCGGCGACGGGGCCCGTGCGTCCCAGCGCACATGTTCGGCGAGG
CGGGGCCTGCGAGCGCGGCCACCGAGAATCGGACGGGGGTAGTCTCAAGCTGGCCGGCCTGCTCTGGTGC
CTGGCCTCGCGCCGCCGTGTATCGCCCCGCCCTGGGCGGCAAGGCTGGCCCGGTCGGCACCAGTTGCGTG
AGCGGAAAGATGGCCGCTTCCCGGCCCTGCTGCAGGGAGCTCAAAATGGAGGACGCGGCGCTCGGGAGAG
CGGGCGGGTGAGTCACCCACACAAAGGAAAAGGGCCTTTCCGTCCTCAGCCGTCGCTTCATGTGACTCCA
CGGAGTACCGGGCGCCGTCCAGGCACCTCGATTAGTTCTCGAGCTTTTGGAGTACGTCGTCTTTAGGTTG
GGGGGAGGGGTTTTATGCGATGGAGTTTCCCCACACTGAGTGGGTGGAGACTGAAGTTAGGCCAGCTTGG
CACTTGATGTAATTCTCCTTGGAATTTGCCCTTTTTGAGTTTGGATCTTGGTTCATTCTCAAGCCTCAGA
CAGTGGTTCAAAGTTTTTTTCTTCCATTTCAGGTGTCGTGAAGCGGCCCTGCAGATATCAACAAGTTTGT
ACAAAAAAGCAGAAGGGCCGTCAAGGCCCACCATGCCCGTGCCAGCCTCCTGGCCCCACCTTCCTAGTCC
TTTCCTGCTGATGACGCTACTGCTGGGGAGACTCACAGGAGTGGCAGGTGAGGACGAGCTACAGGTGATT
CAGCCTGAAAAGTCCGTATCAGTTGCAGCTGGAGAGTCGGCCACTCTGCGCTGTGCTATGACGTCCCTGA
TCCCTGTGGGGCCCATCATGTGGTTTAGAGGAGCTGGAGCAGGCCGGGAATTAATCTACAATCAGAAAGA
AGGCCACTTCCCACGGGTAACAACTGTTTCAGAACTCACAAAGAGAAACAACCTGGACTTTTCCATCAGC
ATCAGTAACATCACCCCAGCAGACGCCGGCACCTACTACTGTGTGAAGTTCCGGAAAGGGAGCCCTGACG
ACGTGGAGTTTAAGTCTGGAGCAGGCACTGAGCTGTCTGTGCGCGCCAAACCCTCTGCCCCCGTGGTATC
GGGCCCTGCGGTGAGGGCCACACCTGAGCACACAGTGAGCTTCACCTGCGAGTCCCATGGCTTCTCTCCC
AGAGACATCACCCTGAAATGGTTCAAAAATGGGAATGAGCTCTCAGACTTCCAGACCAACGTGGACCCCG
CAGGAGACAGTGTGTCCTACAGCATCCACAGCACAGCCAGGGTGGTGCTGACCCGTGGGGACGTTCACTC
TCAAGTCATCTGCGAGATAGCCCACATCACCTTGCAGGGGGACCCTCTTTGTGGGACTGCCAACTTGTCT
GAGGCCATCCGAGTTCCACCCACCTTGGAGGTTACTCAACAGCCCATGAGGGCAGAGAACCAGGCAAACG
TCACCTGCCAGGTGAGCAATTTCTACCCCCGGGGACTACAGCTGACCTGGTTGGAGAATGGAAATGTGTC
CCGGACAGAAACAGCTTCGACCCTCATAGAGAACAAGGATGGCACCTACAACTGGATGAGCTGGCTCCTG
GTGAACACCTGTGCCCACAGGGACGATGTGGTGCTCACCTGTCAGGTGGAGCATGATGGGCAGCAAGCAG
TCAGCAAAAGCTATGCCCTGGAGATCTCAGCGCACCAGAAGGAGCACGGCTCAGATATCACCCATGAAGC
AGCGCTGGCTCCTACTGCTCCACTCCTCGTAGCTCTCCTCCTGGGCCCCAAGCTGCTACTGGTGGTTGGT
GTCTCTGCCATCTACATCTGCTGGAAACAGAAGGCCTAAGGCCTCATGGGCCCAGCTTTCTTGTACAAAG
TGGTGATATCCAATTAACCCTCACTAAAGGTTTAGAGTTTGATTAGTATGTTTGCCCTATAGTGAGTCGT
ATTACCACCCAACTTTTCTATACAAAGTGGTTGATATCCAGCACAGTGGCGGCCGCTCGAGTCTAGAGGG
CCCGCGGTTCGAAGGTAAGCCTATCCCTAACCCTCTCCTCGGTCTCGATTCTACGCGTACCGGTTAGTAA
TGAGATCCCTCCCCCCCCCCTAACGTTACTGGCCGAAGCCGCTTGGAATAAGGCCGGTGTGCGTTTGTCT
ATATGTTATTTTCCACCATATTGCCGTCTTTTGGCAATGTGAGGGCCCGGAAACCTGGCCCTGTCTTCTT
GACGAGCATTCCTAGGGGTCTTTCCCCTCTCGCCAAAGGAATGCAAGGTCTGTTGAATGTCGTGAAGGAA
GCAGTTCCTCTGGAAGCTTCTTGAAGACAAACAACGTCTGTAGCGACCCTTTGCAGGCAGCGGAACCCCC
CACCTGGCGACAGGTGCCTCTGCGGCCAAAAGCCACGTGTATAAGATACACCTGCAAAGGCGGCACAACC
CCAGTGCCACGTTGTGAGTTGGATAGTTGTGGAAAGAGTCAAATGGCTCTCCTCAAGCGTATTCAACAAG
GGGCTGAAGGATGCCCAGAAGGTACCCCATTGTATGGGATCTGATCTGGGGCCTCGGTGCACATGCTTTA
CATGTGTTTAGTCGAGGTTAAAAAAACGTCTAGGCCCCCCGAACCACGGGGACGTGGTTTTCCTTTGAAA
AACACGATGATAATATGGCCACACATATGGTGAGCAAGGGCGAGGAGCTGTTCACCGGGGTGGTGCCCAT
CCTGGTCGAGCTGGACGGCGACGTAAACGGCCACAAGTTCAGCGTGTCCGGCGAGGGCGAGGGCGATGCC
ACCTACGGCAAGCTGACCCTGAAGTTCATCTGCACCACCGGCAAGCTGCCCGTGCCCTGGCCCACCCTCG
TGACCACCCTGACCTACGGCGTGCAGTGCTTCAGCCGCTACCCCGACCACATGAAGCAGCACGACTTCTT
CAAGTCCGCCATGCCCGAAGGCTACGTCCAGGAGCGCACCATCTTCTTCAAGGACGACGGCAACTACAAG
ACCCGCGCCGAGGTGAAGTTCGAGGGCGACACCCTGGTGAACCGCATCGAGCTGAAGGGCATCGACTTCA
AGGAGGACGGCAACATCCTGGGGCACAAGCTGGAGTACAACTACAACAGCCACAACGTCTATATCATGGC
CGACAAGCAGAAGAACGGCATCAAGGTGAACTTCAAGATCCGCCACAACATCGAGGACGGCAGCGTGCAG
CTCGCCGACCACTACCAGCAGAACACCCCCATCGGCGACGGCCCCGTGCTGCTGCCCGACAACCACTACC
TGAGCACCCAGTCCGCCCTGAGCAAAGACCCCAACGAGAAGCGCGATCACATGGTCCTGCTGGAGTTCGT
GACCGCCGCCGGGATCACTCTCGGCATGGACGAGCTGTACAAGTAAATCGATAGATCCTAATCAACCTCT
GGATTACAAAATTTGTGAAAGATTGACTGGTATTCTTAACTATGTTGCTCCTTTTACGCTATGTGGATAC
GCTGCTTTAATGCCTTTGTATCATGCTATTGCTTCCCGTATGGCTTTCATTTTCTCCTCCTTGTATAAAT
CCTGGTTGCTGTCTCTTTATGAGGAGTTGTGGCCCGTTGTCAGGCAACGTGGCGTGGTGTGCACTGTGTT
TGCTGACGCAACCCCCACTGGTTGGGGCATTGCCACCACCTGTCAGCTCCTTTCCGGGACTTTCGCTTTC
CCCCTCCCTATTGCCACGGCGGAACTCATCGCCGCCTGCCTTGCCCGCTGCTGGACAGGGGCTCGGCTGT
TGGGCACTGACAATTCCGTGGTGTTGTCGGGGAAATCATCGTCCTTTCCTTGGCTGCTCGCCTGTGTTGC
CACCTGGATTCTGCGCGGGACGTCCTTCTGCTACGTCCCTTCGGCCCTCAATCCAGCGGACCTTCCTTCC
CGCGGCCTGCTGCCGGCTCTGCGGCCTCTTCCGCGTCTTCGCCTTCGCCCTCAGACGAGTCGGATCTCCC
TTTGGGCCGCCTCCCCGCCTGAGATCCTTTAAGACCAATGACTTACAAGGCAGCTGTAGATCTTAGCCAC
TTTTTAAAAGAAAAGGGGGGACTGGAAGGGCTAATTCACTCCCAACGAAGACAAGATCTGCTTTTTGCTT
GTACTGGGTCTCTCTGGTTAGACCAGATCTGAGCCTGGGAGCTCTCTGGCTAACTAGGGAACCCACTGCT
TAAGCCTCAATAAAGCTTGCCTTGAGTGCTTCAAGTAGTGTGTGCCCGTCTGTTGTGTGACTCTGGTAAC
TAGAGATCCCTCAGACCCTTTTAGTCAGTGTGGAAAATCTCTAGCAGTAGTAGTTCATGTCATCTTATTA
TTCAGTATTTATAACTTGCAAAGAAATGAATATCAGAGAGTGAGAGGCCCGGGTTAATTAAGGAAAGGGC
TAGATCATTCTTGAAGACGAAAGGGCCTCGTGATACGCCTATTTTTATAGGTTAATGTCATGATAATAAT
GGTTTCTTAGACGTCAGGTGGCACTTTTCGGGGAAATGTGCGCGGAACCCCTATTTGTTTATTTTTCTAA
ATACATTCAAATATGTATCCGCTCATGAGACAATAACCCTGATAAATGCTTCAATAATATTGAAAAAGGA
AGAGTATGAGTATTCAACATTTCCGTGTCGCCCTTATTCCCTTTTTTGCGGCATTTTGCCTTCCTGTTTT
TGCTCACCCAGAAACGCTGGTGAAAGTAAAAGATGCTGAAGATCAGTTGGGTGCACGAGTGGGTTACATC
GAACTGGATCTCAACAGCGGTAAGATCCTTGAGAGTTTTCGCCCCGAAGAACGTTTTCCAATGATGAGCA
CTTTTAAAGTTCTGCTATGTGGCGCGGTATTATCCCGTGTTGACGCCGGGCAAGAGCAACTCGGTCGCCG
CATACACTATTCTCAGAATGACTTGGTTGAGTACTCACCAGTCACAGAAAAGCATCTTACGGATGGCATG
ACAGTAAGAGAATTATGCAGTGCTGCCATAACCATGAGTGATAACACTGCGGCCAACTTACTTCTGACAA
CGATCGGAGGACCGAAGGAGCTAACCGCTTTTTTGCACAACATGGGGGATCATGTAACTCGCCTTGATCG
TTGGGAACCGGAGCTGAATGAAGCCATACCAAACGACGAGCGTGACACCACGATGCCTGTAGCAATGGCA
ACAACGTTGCGCAAACTATTAACTGGCGAACTACTTACTCTAGCTTCCCGGCAACAATTAATAGACTGGA
TGGAGGCGGATAAAGTTGCAGGACCACTTCTGCGCTCGGCCCTTCCGGCTGGCTGGTTTATTGCTGATAA
ATCTGGAGCCGGTGAGCGTGGGTCTCGCGGTATCATTGCAGCACTGGGGCCAGATGGTAAGCCCTCCCGT
ATCGTAGTTATCTACACGACGGGGAGTCAGGCAACTATGGATGAACGAAATAGACAGATCGCTGAGATAG
GTGCCTCACTGATTAAGCATTGGTAACTGTCAGACCAAGTTTACTCATATATACTTTAGATTGATTTAAA
ACTTCATTTTTAATTTAAAAGGATCTAGGTGAAGATCCTTTTTGATAATCTCATGACCAAAATCCCTTAA
CGTGAGTTTTCGTTCCACTGAGCGTCAGACCCCGTAGAAAAGATCAAAGGATCTTCTTGAGATCCTTTTT
TTCTGCGCGTAATCTGCTGCTTGCAAACAAAAAAACCACCGCTACCAGCGGTGGTTTGTTTGCCGGATCA
AGAGCTACCAACTCTTTTTCCGAAGGTAACTGGCTTCAGCAGAGCGCAGATACCAAATACTGTTCTTCTA
GTGTAGCCGTAGTTAGGCCACCACTTCAAGAACTCTGTAGCACCGCCTACATACCTCGCTCTGCTAATCC
TGTTACCAGTGGCTGCTGCCAGTGGCGATAAGTCGTGTCTTACCGGGTTGGACTCAAGACGATAGTTACC
GGATAAGGCGCAGCGGTCGGGCTGAACGGGGGGTTCGTGCACACAGCCCAGCTTGGAGCGAACGACCTAC
ACCGAACTGAGATACCTACAGCGTGAGCTATGAGAAAGCGCCACGCTTCCCGAAGGGAGAAAGGCGGACA
GGTATCCGGTAAGCGGCAGGGTCGGAACAGGAGAGCGCACGAGGGAGCTTCCAGGGGGAAACGCCTGGTA
TCTTTATAGTCCTGTCGGGTTTCGCCACCTCTGACTTGAGCGTCGATTTTTGTGATGCTCGTCAGGGGGG
CGGAGCCTATGGAAAAACGCCAGCAACGCGGCCTTTTTACGGTTCCTGGCCTTTTGCTGGCCTTTTGCTC
ACATGTTCTTTCCTGCGTTATCCCCTGATTCTGTGGATAACCGTATTACCGCCTTTGAGTGAGCTGATAC
CGCTCGCCGCAGCCGAACGACCGAGCGCAGCGAGTCAGTGAGCGAGGAAGCGGAAGAGCGCCCAATACGC
AAACCGCCTCTCCCCGCGCGTTGGCCGATTCATTAATGCAGCAAGCTCATGGCTGACTAATTTTTTTTAT
TTATGCAGAGGCCGAGGCCGCCTCGGCCTCTGAGCTATTCCAGAAGTAGTGAGGAGGCTTTTTTGGAGGC
CTAGGCTTTTGCAAAAAGCTCCCCGTGGCACGACAGGTTTCCCGACTGGAAAGCGGGCAGTGAGCGCAAC
GCAATTAATGTGAGTTAGCTCACTCATTAGGCACCCCAGGCTTTACACTTTATGCTTCCGGCTCGTATGT
TGTGTGGAATTGTGAGCGGATAACAATTTCACACAGGAAACAGCTATGACATGATTACGAATTTCACAAA
TAAAGCATTTTTTTCACTGCATTCTAGTTGTGGTTTGTCCAAACTCATCAATGTATCTTATCATGTCTGG
ATCAACTGGATAACTCAAGCTAACCAAAATCATCCCAAACTTCCCACCCCATACCCTATTACCACTGCCA
ATTACCTGTGGTTTCATTTACTCTAAACCTGTGATTCCTCTGAATTATTTTCATTTTAAAGAAATTGTAT
TTGTTAAATATGTACTACAAACTTAGTAGT
