>Addgene plasmid #116680 | pHAGE-SIRPB1-R240C | depositor partial sequence | sequence record 219555 | insert
ATGCCCGTGCCAGCCTCCTGGCCCCACCTTCCTAGTCCTTTCCTGCTGATGACGCTACTGCTGGGGAGAC
TCACAGGAGTGGCAGGTGAGGACGAGCTACAGGTGATTCAGCCTGAAAAGTCCGTATCAGTTGCAGCTGG
AGAGTCGGCCACTCTGCGCTGTGCTATGACGTCCCTGATCCCTGTGGGGCCCATCATGTGGTTTAGAGGA
GCTGGAGCAGGCCGGGAATTAATCTACAATCAGAAAGAAGGCCACTTCCCACGGGTAACAACTGTTTCAG
AACTCACAAAGAGAAACAACCTGGACTTTTCCATCAGCATCAGTAACATCACCCCAGCAGACGCCGGCAC
CTACTACTGTGTGAAGTTCCGGAAAGGGAGCCCTGACGACGTGGAGTTTAAGTCTGGAGCAGGCACTGAG
CTGTCTGTGCGCGCCAAACCCTCTGCCCCCGTGGTATCGGGCCCTGCGGTGAGGGCCACACCTGAGCACA
CAGTGAGCTTCACCTGCGAGTCCCATGGCTTCTCTCCCAGAGACATCACCCTGAAATGGTTCAAAAATGG
GAATGAGCTCTCAGACTTCCAGACCAACGTGGACCCCGCAGGAGACAGTGTGTCCTACAGCATCCACAGC
ACAGCCAGGGTGGTGCTGACCCGTGGGGACGTTCACTCTCAAGTCATCTGCGAGATAGCCCACATCACCT
TGCAGGGGGACCCTCTTTGTGGGACTGCCAACTTGTCTGAGGCCATCCGAGTTCCACCCACCTTGGAGGT
TACTCAACAGCCCATGAGGGCAGAGAACCAGGCAAACGTCACCTGCCAGGTGAGCAATTTCTACCCCCGG
GGACTACAGCTGACCTGGTTGGAGAATGGAAATGTGTCCCGGACAGAAACAGCTTCGACCCTCATAGAGA
ACAAGGATGGCACCTACAACTGGATGAGCTGGCTCCTGGTGAACACCTGTGCCCACAGGGACGATGTGGT
GCTCACCTGTCAGGTGGAGCATGATGGGCAGCAAGCAGTCAGCAAAAGCTATGCCCTGGAGATCTCAGCG
CACCAGAAGGAGCACGGCTCAGATATCACCCATGAAGCAGCGCTGGCTCCTACTGCTCCACTCCTCGTAG
CTCTCCTCCTGGGCCCCAAGCTGCTACTGGTGGTTGGTGTCTCTGCCATCTACATCTGCTGGAAACAGAA
GGCCTAA
